LOCUS       Exported 6491 bp ds-DNA circular SYN 13-MAY-2021
DEFINITION  4xNLS_PUFa_2xNLS_mCBPHAT in pCR8 Gateway donor vector.
ACCESSION   .
VERSION     .
KEYWORDS    pAC1415-pCR8-4xNLS_PUFa_2xNLS_mCBPHAT
SOURCE      synthetic DNA construct
  ORGANISM  synthetic DNA construct
REFERENCE   1 (bases 1 to 6491)
  AUTHORS   Cheng AW, Jillette N, Lee P, Plaskon D, Fujiwara Y, Wang W,
            Taghbalout A, Wang H
  TITLE     Casilio: a versatile CRISPR-Cas9-Pumilio hybrid for gene regulation
            and genomic labeling.
  JOURNAL   Cell Res. 2016 Feb;26(2):254-7. doi: 10.1038/cr.2016.3. Epub 2016
            Jan 15.
  PUBMED    26768771
REFERENCE   2 (bases 1 to 6491)
  AUTHORS   .
  TITLE     Direct Submission
  JOURNAL   Exported May 13, 2021 from SnapGene Server 1.1.58
            http://www.snapgene.com
FEATURES             Location/Qualifiers
     source          1..6491
                     /organism="synthetic DNA construct"
                     /mol_type="other DNA"
     primer_bind     92..109
                     /label=L4440
                     /note="L4440 vector, forward primer"
     terminator      268..295
                     /label=rrnB T2 terminator
                     /note="transcription terminator T2 from the E. coli rrnB
                     gene"
     terminator      387..473
                     /gene="Escherichia coli rrnB"
                     /label=rrnB T1 terminator
                     /note="transcription terminator T1 from the E. coli rrnB
                     gene"
     primer_bind     522..544
                     /label=M13/pUC Forward
                     /note="In lacZ gene"
     primer_bind     536..553
                     /label=M13 Forward
                     /note="In lacZ gene. Also called M13-F20 or M13 (-21)
                     Forward"
     primer_bind     537..553
                     /label=M13 fwd
                     /note="common sequencing primer, one of multiple similar
                     variants"
     protein_bind    569..668
                     /gene="mutant version of attL"
                     /label=attL1
                     /bound_moiety="LR Clonase(TM)"
                     /note="recombination site for the Gateway(R) LR reaction"
     CDS             719..739
                     /codon_start=1
                     /product="nuclear localization signal of SV40 (simian virus
                     40) large T antigen"
                     /label=SV40 NLS
                     /translation="PKKKRKV"
     CDS             743..763
                     /codon_start=1
                     /product="nuclear localization signal of SV40 (simian virus
                     40) large T antigen"
                     /label=SV40 NLS
                     /translation="PKKKRKV"
     CDS             767..787
                     /codon_start=1
                     /product="nuclear localization signal of SV40 (simian virus
                     40) large T antigen"
                     /label=SV40 NLS
                     /translation="PKKKRKV"
     CDS             878..898
                     /codon_start=1
                     /product="nuclear localization signal of SV40 (simian virus
                     40) large T antigen"
                     /label=SV40 NLS
                     /translation="PKKKRKV"
     CDS             1955..1975
                     /codon_start=1
                     /product="nuclear localization signal of SV40 (simian virus
                     40) large T antigen"
                     /label=SV40 NLS
                     /translation="PKKKRKV"
     CDS             1979..1999
                     /codon_start=1
                     /product="nuclear localization signal of SV40 (simian virus
                     40) large T antigen"
                     /label=SV40 NLS
                     /translation="PKKKRKV"
     regulatory      3680..3689
                     /regulatory_class="other"
                     /note="vertebrate consensus sequence for strong initiation
                     of translation (Kozak, 1987)"
     protein_bind    complement(4370..4469)
                     /gene="mutant version of attL"
                     /label=attL2
                     /bound_moiety="LR Clonase(TM)"
                     /note="recombination site for the Gateway(R) LR reaction"
     primer_bind     complement(4486..4505)
                     /label=T7
                     /note="T7 promoter, forward primer"
     promoter        complement(4487..4505)
                     /label=T7 promoter
                     /note="promoter for bacteriophage T7 RNA polymerase"
     primer_bind     complement(4510..4526)
                     /label=M13 rev
                     /note="common sequencing primer, one of multiple similar
                     variants"
     primer_bind     complement(4510..4526)
                     /label=M13 Reverse
                     /note="In lacZ gene. Also called M13-rev"
     CDS             4957..5748
                     /codon_start=1
                     /gene="aadA"
                     /product="aminoglycoside adenylyltransferase (Murphy,
                     1985)"
                     /label=SmR
                     /note="confers resistance to spectinomycin and
                     streptomycin"
                     /translation="MREAVIAEVSTQLSEVVGVIERHLEPTLLAVHLYGSAVDGGLKPH
                     SDIDLLVTVTVRLDETTRRALINDLLETSASPGESEILRAVEVTIVVHDDIIPWRYPAK
                     RELQFGEWQRNDILAGIFEPATIDIDLAILLTKAREHSVALVGPAAEELFDPVPEQDLF
                     EALNETLTLWNSPPDWAGDERNVVLTLSRIWYSAVTGKIAPKDVAADWAMERLPAQYQP
                     VILEARQAYLGQEEDRLASRADQLEEFVHYVKGEITKVVGK"
     rep_origin      5841..6429
                     /direction=RIGHT
                     /label=ori
                     /note="high-copy-number ColE1/pMB1/pBR322/pUC origin of
                     replication"
     primer_bind     6330..6349
                     /label=pBR322ori-F
                     /note="pBR322 origin, forward primer"
ORIGIN
        1 ctttcctgcg ttatcccctg attctgtgga taaccgtatt accgcctttg agtgagctga
       61 taccgctcgc cgcagccgaa cgaccgagcg cagcgagtca gtgagcgagg aagcggaaga
      121 gcgcccaata cgcaaaccgc ctctccccgc gcgttggccg attcattaat gcagctggca
      181 cgacaggttt cccgactgga aagcgggcag tgagcgcaac gcaattaata cgcgtaccgc
      241 tagccaggaa gagtttgtag aaacgcaaaa aggccatccg tcaggatggc cttctgctta
      301 gtttgatgcc tggcagttta tggcgggcgt cctgcccgcc accctccggg ccgttgcttc
      361 acaacgttca aatccgctcc cggcggattt gtcctactca ggagagcgtt caccgacaaa
      421 caacagataa aacgaaaggc ccagtcttcc gactgagcct ttcgttttat ttgatgcctg
      481 gcagttccct actctcgcgt taacgctagc atggatgttt tcccagtcac gacgttgtaa
      541 aacgacggcc agtcttaagc tcgggcccca aataatgatt ttattttgac tgatagtgac
      601 ctgttcgttg caacaaattg atgagcaatg cttttttata atgccaactt tgtacaaaaa
      661 agcaggctcc gaattcaccg gtgccgccac catgatcgat ggcggaggcg gatctgatcc
      721 aaaaaagaag agaaaggtag atccaaaaaa gaagagaaag gtagatccaa aaaagaagag
      781 aaaggtagga tctaccggat ctagaaacga tggtggtggt ggaagcgggg gtgggggcag
      841 cggtggaggg ggaagcgggc gcgccgggat cctccccccc aagaaaaaga ggaaggtatc
      901 tagaggccgc agccgccttt tggaagattt tcgaaacaac cggtacccca atttacaact
      961 gcgggagatt gctggacata taatggaatt ttcccaagac cagcatgggt ccagattcat
     1021 tcagctgaaa ctggagcgtg ccacaccagc tgagcgccag cttgtcttca atgaaatcct
     1081 ccaggctgcc taccaactca tggtggatgt gtttggtaat tacgtcattc agaagttctt
     1141 tgaatttggc agtcttgaac agaagctggc tttggcagaa cggattcgag gccacgtcct
     1201 gtcattggca ctacagatgt atggcagccg tgttatcgag aaagctcttg agtttattcc
     1261 ttcagaccag cagaatgaga tggttcggga actagatggc catgtcttga agtgtgtgaa
     1321 agatcagaat ggcaatcacg tggttcagaa atgcattgaa tgtgtacagc cccagtcttt
     1381 gcaatttatc atcgacgcgt ttaagggaca ggtatttgcc ttatccacac atccttatgg
     1441 ctgccgagtg attcagagaa tcctggagca ctgtctccct gaccagacac tccctatttt
     1501 agaggagctt caccagcaca cagagcagct ggtacaggat caatatggaa attatgtaat
     1561 ccaacatgta ctggagcacg gtcgtcctga ggataaaagc aaaattgtag cagaaatccg
     1621 aggcaatgta cttgtattga gtcagcacaa atttgcaagc aatgttgtgg agaagtgtgt
     1681 tactcacgcc tcacgtacgg agcgcgctgt gctcatcgac gaggtgtgca ccatgaacga
     1741 cggtccccac agtgccttat acaccatgat gaaggaccag tatgccaact acgtggtcca
     1801 gaagatgatt gacgtggcgg agccaggcca gcggaagatc gtcatgcata agatccggcc
     1861 ccacatcgca actcttcgta agtacaccta tggcaagcac attctggcca agctggagaa
     1921 gtactacatg aagaacggtg ttgacttagg ggacccaaag aagaagcgca aagtggatcc
     1981 taaaaagaaa agaaaggtag gcggccgcgg gggaggcggt tccggtggcg gcggaagcgg
     2041 aggtggagga tcagggccgg ccatctttaa acccgaggag ctacgccagg cacttatgcc
     2101 aactctagaa gcactctatc gacaggaccc agagtctttg ccttttcgtc agcctgtaga
     2161 tcctcagctc ctaggaatcc cagattattt tgatatagtg aagaatccta tggacctttc
     2221 taccatcaaa cgaaagctgg acacagggca atatcaagaa ccctggcagt atgtggatga
     2281 tgtctggctt atgttcaaca atgcgtggct atataatcgt aaaacgtccc gtgtatataa
     2341 attttgcagt aaacttgcag aggtctttga acaagaaatt gaccctgtca tgcagtctct
     2401 tggatattgc tgtggacgaa agtatgagtt ctccccacag actttgtgct gttacggaaa
     2461 gcagctgtgt acaattcctc gtgatgcagc ctactacagc tatcagaata ggtatcattt
     2521 ctgtgagaag tgtttcacag agatccaggg cgagaatgtg accctgggtg acgacccttc
     2581 ccaacctcag acgacaattt ccaaggatca atttgaaaag aagaaaaatg ataccttaga
     2641 tcctgaacct tttgttgact gcaaagagtg tggccggaag atgcatcaga tttgtgttct
     2701 acactatgac atcatttggc cttcaggttt tgtgtgtgac aactgtttga agaaaactgg
     2761 cagacctcgg aaagaaaaca aattcagtgc taagaggctg cagaccacac gattgggaaa
     2821 ccacttagaa gacagagtga ataagttttt gcggcgccag aatcaccctg aagctgggga
     2881 ggtttttgtc agagtggtgg ccagctcaga caagactgtg gaggtcaagc cgggaatgaa
     2941 gtcaaggttt gtggattctg gagagatgtc ggaatctttc ccatatcgta ccaaagcact
     3001 ctttgctttt gaggagatcg atggagtcga tgtgtgcttt tttgggatgc atgtgcaaga
     3061 atacggctct gattgccccc caccaaatac aaggcgtgta tacatatctt atctggacag
     3121 tattcatttc ttccggcccc gctgcctccg gacagctgtt taccatgaga tcctcatcgg
     3181 atatctcgag tatgtgaaga aattggggta tgtgacagga catatttggg cctgtccccc
     3241 aagtgaagga gatgactata tctttcattg ccacccccct gaccagaaaa tccccaaacc
     3301 aaaacgacta caggagtggt acaagaagat gctggacaag gcgtttgcag agaggatcat
     3361 taacgactat aaggacatct tcaaacaagc gaacgaagac aggctcacga gtgccaagga
     3421 gttgccctat tttgaaggag atttctggcc taatgtgttg gaagaaagca ttaaggaact
     3481 agaacaagaa gaagaagaaa ggaaaaaaga agagagtact gcagcgagtg agactcctga
     3541 gggcagtcag ggtgacagca aaaatgcgaa gaaaaagaac aacaagaaga ccaacaaaaa
     3601 caaaagcagc attagccgcg ccaacaagaa gaagcccagc atgcccaatg tttccaacga
     3661 cctgtcgcag aagctgtatg ccaccatgga gaagcacaag gaggtattct ttgtgattca
     3721 tctgcatgct gggcctgtta tcagcactca gccccccatc gtggaccctg atcctctgct
     3781 tagctgtgac ctcatggatg ggcgagatgc cttcctcacc ctggccagag acaagcactg
     3841 ggaattctct tccttacgcc gctccaaatg gtccactctg tgcatgctgg tggagctgca
     3901 cacacagggc caggaccgct ttgtttatac ctgcaatgag tgcaaacacc atgtggaaac
     3961 acgctggcac tgcactgtgt gtgaggacta tgacctttgt atcaattgct acaacacaaa
     4021 gagccacacc cataagatgg tgaagtgggg gctaggccta gatgatgagg gcagcagtca
     4081 gggtgagcca cagtccaaga gcccccagga atcccggcgt ctcagcatcc agcgctgcat
     4141 ccagtccctg gtgcatgcct gccagtgtcg caatgccaac tgctcactgc cgtcttgcca
     4201 gaagatgaag cgagtcgtgc agcacaccaa gggctgcaag cgcaagacta atggaggatg
     4261 cccagtgtgc aagcagctca ttgctctttg ctgctaccac gccaaacact gccaagaaaa
     4321 taaatgccct gtgcccttct gcctcaacat ctagttaatt aagaattcga cccagctttc
     4381 ttgtacaaag ttggcattat aaaaaataat tgctcatcaa tttgttgcaa cgaacaggtc
     4441 actatcagtc aaaataaaat cattatttgc catccagctg atatccccta tagtgagtcg
     4501 tattacatgg tcatagctgt ttcctggcag ctctggcccg tgtctcaaaa tctctgatgt
     4561 tacattgcac aagataaaaa tatatcatca tgcctcctct agaccagcca ggacagaaat
     4621 gcctcgactt cgctgctgcc caaggttgcc gggtgacgca caccgtggaa acggatgaag
     4681 gcacgaaccc agtggacata agcctgttcg gttcgtaagc tgtaatgcaa gtagcgtatg
     4741 cgctcacgca actggtccag aaccttgacc gaacgcagcg gtggtaacgg cgcagtggcg
     4801 gttttcatgg cttgttatga ctgttttttt ggggtacagt ctatgcctcg ggcatccaag
     4861 cagcaagcgc gttacgccgt gggtcgatgt ttgatgttat ggagcagcaa cgatgttacg
     4921 cagcagggca gtcgccctaa aacaaagtta aacatcatga gggaagcggt gatcgccgaa
     4981 gtatcgactc aactatcaga ggtagttggc gtcatcgagc gccatctcga accgacgttg
     5041 ctggccgtac atttgtacgg ctccgcagtg gatggcggcc tgaagccaca cagtgatatt
     5101 gatttgctgg ttacggtgac cgtaaggctt gatgaaacaa cgcggcgagc tttgatcaac
     5161 gaccttttgg aaacttcggc ttcccctgga gagagcgaga ttctccgcgc tgtagaagtc
     5221 accattgttg tgcacgacga catcattccg tggcgttatc cagctaagcg cgaactgcaa
     5281 tttggagaat ggcagcgcaa tgacattctt gcaggtatct tcgagccagc cacgatcgac
     5341 attgatctgg ctatcttgct gacaaaagca agagaacata gcgttgcctt ggtaggtcca
     5401 gcggcggagg aactctttga tccggttcct gaacaggatc tatttgaggc gctaaatgaa
     5461 accttaacgc tatggaactc gccgcccgac tgggctggcg atgagcgaaa tgtagtgctt
     5521 acgttgtccc gcatttggta cagcgcagta accggcaaaa tcgcgccgaa ggatgtcgct
     5581 gccgactggg caatggagcg cctgccggcc cagtatcagc ccgtcatact tgaagctaga
     5641 caggcttatc ttggacaaga agaagatcgc ttggcctcgc gcgcagatca gttggaagaa
     5701 tttgtccact acgtgaaagg cgagatcacc aaggtagtcg gcaaataacc ctcgagccac
     5761 ccatgaccaa aatcccttaa cgtgagttac gcgtcgttcc actgagcgtc agaccccgta
     5821 gaaaagatca aaggatcttc ttgagatcct ttttttctgc gcgtaatctg ctgcttgcaa
     5881 acaaaaaaac caccgctacc agcggtggtt tgtttgccgg atcaagagct accaactctt
     5941 tttccgaagg taactggctt cagcagagcg cagataccaa atactgtcct tctagtgtag
     6001 ccgtagttag gccaccactt caagaactct gtagcaccgc ctacatacct cgctctgcta
     6061 atcctgttac cagtggctgc tgccagtggc gataagtcgt gtcttaccgg gttggactca
     6121 agacgatagt taccggataa ggcgcagcgg tcgggctgaa cggggggttc gtgcacacag
     6181 cccagcttgg agcgaacgac ctacaccgaa ctgagatacc tacagcgtga gcattgagaa
     6241 agcgccacgc ttcccgaagg gagaaaggcg gacaggtatc cggtaagcgg cagggtcgga
     6301 acaggagagc gcacgaggga gcttccaggg ggaaacgcct ggtatcttta tagtcctgtc
     6361 gggtttcgcc acctctgact tgagcgtcga tttttgtgat gctcgtcagg ggggcggagc
     6421 ctatggaaaa acgccagcaa cgcggccttt ttacggttcc tggccttttg ctggcctttt
     6481 gctcacatgt t
//
