[The description below was written by a language model from this plasmid's Addgene catalogue record and the feature table of its GenBank file.]
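Description:
pAC1415-pCR8-4xNLS_PUFa_2xNLS_mCBPHAT is a 6,491 bp Gateway entry-type plasmid (catalogued as a Gateway donor) built on the Invitrogen pCR8/GW/TOPO backbone. It is maintained in E. coli through a high-copy ColE1/pUC-type origin and selected with spectinomycin via the aadA (SmR) gene. rrnB T1 and T2 terminators sit upstream of the cloning region to insulate it from read-through transcription. M13 forward and reverse primer sites, plus a T7 promoter on the far side of the insert, flank the cassette for sequencing.

The payload lies between attL1 and attL2, so it can be moved by an LR Clonase reaction into any attR-containing destination vector. The plasmid itself carries no annotated eukaryotic promoter, and expression depends on the destination chosen. The synthetic open reading frame begins with four SV40 large T antigen nuclear localization signals, followed by the PUFa module, two further SV40 NLS copies, and a C-terminal mCBP HAT domain. The PUFa and HAT segments are named in the catalogue entry but are not annotated individually in the feature table. A Kozak-like consensus is annotated within the span that would correspond to the HAT portion and is probably an incidental sequence match.

The associated publication describes Casilio, a CRISPR-Cas9–Pumilio hybrid system for gene regulation and genomic labelling. In that context, this fusion would serve as a nuclear-targeted effector, with the Pumilio-type PUF domain as its RNA-binding part and an acetyltransferase domain attached. The record does not detail specific applications. A second, 921 bp partial record covers only the 5′ end of the insert, showing the first four NLS copies. It labels the adjacent recombination site as attB1, most likely because it matches the core portion of attL1.
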