Addgene plasmid #71912: pAC1415-pCR8-4xNLS_PUFa_2xNLS_mCBPHAT
Purpose: 4xNLS_PUFa_2xNLS_mCBPHAT in pCR8 Gateway donor vector
Depositing lab: Albert Cheng. Depositing organization: Jackson Laboratory. Publication: Casilio: a versatile CRISPR-Cas9-Pumilio hybrid for gene regulation and genomic labeling. Cheng AW, Jillette N, Lee P, Plaskon D, Fujiwara Y, Wang W, Taghbalout A, Wang H. Cell Res. 2016 Feb;26(2):254-7. doi: 10.1038/cr.2016.3. Epub 2016 Jan 15. PubMed 26768771.
Backbone
  Vector backbone: pCR8/GW/TOPO
  Backbone manufacturer: Invitrogen
  Vector type: Gateway Donor
Growth in bacteria
  Bacterial resistance: Spectinomycin, 50 μg/mL
  Growth temperature: 37°C
  Growth strain: DH5alpha
  Copy number: Unknown
Gene/Insert
  Gene/Insert name: 4xNLS_PUFa_2xNLS_mCBPHAT
  Species: Synthetic
  Tag / fusion protein: mCBP HAT domain (C terminal on insert)
  Cloning method: Unknown
  Sequencing primers: 5′ M13F; 3′ M13R
Terms and licenses: Academic/Nonprofit Terms; Industry Terms: Not Available to Industry
Depositor comments: Please visit http://casil.io for more information, updates, and protocols.
How to cite: pAC1415-pCR8-4xNLS_PUFa_2xNLS_mCBPHAT was a gift from Albert Cheng (Addgene plasmid # 71912)
