LOCUS       Exported 921 bp ds-DNA linear SYN 06-SEP-2021
DEFINITION  4xNLS_PUFa_2xNLS_mCBPHAT in pCR8 Gateway donor vector.
ACCESSION   .
VERSION     .
KEYWORDS    pAC1415-pCR8-4xNLS_PUFa_2xNLS_mCBPHAT
SOURCE      synthetic DNA construct
  ORGANISM  synthetic DNA construct
REFERENCE   1 (bases 1 to 921)
  AUTHORS   Cheng AW, Jillette N, Lee P, Plaskon D, Fujiwara Y, Wang W,
            Taghbalout A, Wang H
  TITLE     Casilio: a versatile CRISPR-Cas9-Pumilio hybrid for gene regulation
            and genomic labeling.
  JOURNAL   Cell Res. 2016 Feb;26(2):254-7. doi: 10.1038/cr.2016.3. Epub 2016
            Jan 15.
  PUBMED    26768771
REFERENCE   2 (bases 1 to 921)
  AUTHORS   .
  TITLE     Direct Submission
  JOURNAL   Exported Sep 6, 2021 from SnapGene Server 1.1.58
            http://www.snapgene.com
FEATURES             Location/Qualifiers
     source          1..921
                     /organism="synthetic DNA construct"
                     /mol_type="other DNA"
     protein_bind    67..91
                     /gene="mutant version of attB"
                     /label=attB1
                     /bound_moiety="BP Clonase(TM)"
                     /note="recombination site for the Gateway(R) BP reaction"
     CDS             142..162
                     /codon_start=1
                     /product="nuclear localization signal of SV40 (simian virus
                     40) large T antigen"
                     /label=SV40 NLS
                     /translation="PKKKRKV"
     CDS             166..186
                     /codon_start=1
                     /product="nuclear localization signal of SV40 (simian virus
                     40) large T antigen"
                     /label=SV40 NLS
                     /translation="PKKKRKV"
     CDS             190..210
                     /codon_start=1
                     /product="nuclear localization signal of SV40 (simian virus
                     40) large T antigen"
                     /label=SV40 NLS
                     /translation="PKKKRKV"
     CDS             301..321
                     /codon_start=1
                     /product="nuclear localization signal of SV40 (simian virus
                     40) large T antigen"
                     /label=SV40 NLS
                     /translation="PKKKRKV"
ORIGIN
        1 attttatttt gactgatagt gacctgttcg ttgcaacaaa ttgatgagca atgctttttt
       61 ataatgccaa ctttgtacaa aaaagcaggc tccgaattca ccggtgccgc caccatgatc
      121 gatggcggag gcggatctga tccaaaaaag aagagaaagg tagatccaaa aaagaagaga
      181 aaggtagatc caaaaaagaa gagaaaggta ggatctaccg gatctagaaa cgatggtggt
      241 ggtggaagcg ggggtggggg cagcggtgga gggggaagcg ggcgcgccgg gatcctcccc
      301 cccaagaaaa agaggaaggt atctagaggc cgcagccgcc ttttggaaga ttttcgaaac
      361 aaccggtacc ccaatttaca actgcgggag attgctggac atataatgga attttcccaa
      421 gaccagcatg ggtccagatt cattcagctg aaactggagc gtgccacacc agctgagcgc
      481 cagcttgtct tcaatgaaat cctccaggct gcctaccaac tcatggtgga tgtgtttggt
      541 aattacgtca ttcagaagtt ctttgaattt ggcagtcttg aacagaagct ggctttggca
      601 gaacggattc gaggccacgt cctgtcattg gcactacaga tgtatggcag ccgtgttatc
      661 gagaaagctc ttgagtttat tccttcagac cagcagaatg agatggttcg ggaactagat
      721 ggccatgtct tgaagtgtgt gaaagatcag aatggcaatc acgtggttca gaaatgcatt
      781 gaatgtgtac agccccagtc tttgcaattt atcatcgacg cgtttaaggg acaggtattt
      841 gccttatcca cacatcctta tggctgccga gtgattcaga gaatcctgga gcactgtctc
      901 cctgaccaga cactccctat t
//
