>Addgene plasmid #71912 | pAC1415-pCR8-4xNLS_PUFa_2xNLS_mCBPHAT | addgene partial sequence | sequence record 136944 | M13-Rev 5'-CAGGAAACAGCTATGACC-3'
GCTGGATGGCAAATAATGATTTTATTTTGACTGATAGTGACCTGTTCGTTGCAACAAATTGATGAGCAAT
TATTTTTTATAATGCCAACTTTGTACAAGAAAGCTGGGTCGAATTCTTAATTAACTAGATGTTGAGGCAG
AAGGGCACAGGGCATTTATTTTCTTGGCAGTGTTTGGCGTGGTAGCAGCAAAGAGCAATGAGCTGCTTGC
ACACTGGGCATCCTCCATTAGTCTTGCGCTTGCAGCCCTTGGTGTGCTGCACGACTCGCTTCATCTTCTG
GCAAGACGGCAGTGAGCAGTTGGCATTGCGACACTGGCAGGCATGCACCAGGGACTGGATGCAGCGCTGG
ATGCTGAGACGCCGGGATTCCTGGGGGCTCTTGGACTGTGGCTCACCCTGACTGCTGCCCTCATCATCTA
GGCCTAGCCCCCACTTCACCATCTTATGGGTGTGGCTCTTTGTGTTGTAGCAATTGATACAAAGGTCATA
GTCCTCACACACAGTGCAGTGCCAGCGTGTTTCCACATGGTGTTTGCACTCATTGCAGGTATAAACAAAG
CGGTCCTGGCCCTGTGTGTGCAGCTCCACCAGCATGCACAGAGTGGACCATTTGGAGCGGCGTAAGGAAG
AGAATTCCCAGTGCTTGTCTCTGGCCAGGGTGAGGAAGGCATCTCGCCCATCCATGAGGTCACAGCTAAG
CAGAGGATCAGGGTCCACGATGGGGGGCTGAGTGCTGATAACAGGCCCAGCATGCAGATGAATCACAAAG
AATACCTCCTTGTGCTTCTCCATGGTGGCATACAGCTTCTGCGACAGGTCGTTGGAAACATTGGGCATGC
TGGGCTTCTTCTTGTTGGCGCGGCTAATGCTGCTTTTGTTTTTGTTGGTCTTCTTGTTGTTCTTTTTCTT
CGCATTTTTGCTGTCACCCTGACTGCCCTCAGGAGTCTCACTCGCTGCA
